Addgene plasmid #193995: pcDNA3.1(+)-myc-OGA(GS-544)
Purpose: plasmid encoding myc-tagged OGA(GS-544)
Depositing lab: Christina Woo. Publication: Small Molecule-Activated O-GlcNAcase for Spatiotemporal Removal of O-GlcNAc in Live Cells. Ge Y, Lu H, Yang B, Woo CM. ACS Chem Biol. 2023 Jan 4. doi: 10.1021/acschembio.2c00894. PubMed 36598936.
Backbone
  Vector backbone: pcDNA3.1
  Backbone size w/o insert (bp): 5000
  Total vector size (bp): 7131
  Vector type: Mammalian Expression
Growth in bacteria
  Bacterial resistance: Ampicillin, 100 μg/mL
  Growth temperature: 37°C
  Growth strain: DH5alpha
  Copy number: Unknown
Gene/Insert
  Gene/Insert name: myc-OGA(GS-544)
  Species: H. sapiens (human)
  Tag / fusion protein: myc (N terminal on insert)
Terms and licenses: Academic/Nonprofit Terms; Industry Terms: Not Available to Industry
How to cite: pcDNA3.1(+)-myc-OGA(GS-544) was a gift from Christina Woo (Addgene plasmid # 193995 ; http://n2t.net/addgene:193995 ; RRID:Addgene_193995)
