[The description below was written by a language model from this plasmid's Addgene catalogue record and pLannotate feature annotations shown in this document.]
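Description:
pcDNA3.1(+)-myc-OGA(GS-544) is a mammalian expression plasmid of about 7.1 kb built on the pcDNA3.1 backbone. It encodes an N-terminally myc-tagged variant of human O-GlcNAcase (OGA, also known as MGEA5), the enzyme that removes O-GlcNAc from modified proteins. The plasmid is propagated in E. coli through a high-copy ColE1/pUC-type origin and selected with ampicillin via the β-lactamase gene and its native promoter. An f1 phage origin is also present, which in principle allows single-stranded DNA production.

The insert is transcribed from the human cytomegalovirus immediate-early enhancer and promoter and terminated by the bovine growth hormone polyadenylation signal. A T7 promoter sits between the CMV promoter and the coding region and can serve for in vitro transcription or as a sequencing primer site. The annotation matches roughly 1.7 kb of the insert to human OGA as a fragment rather than the full-length protein, consistent with an engineered or truncated form. The record does not explain what "GS-544" means, and the myc tag is listed in the catalogue fields but is not separately annotated. A second cassette uses the SV40 early promoter to drive the neomycin phosphotransferase gene with an SV40 polyadenylation signal, which permits G418 selection of stably transfected mammalian cells. Short hits to an HIV-1 LTR, ble, lacI and lac promoter/operator elements appear to be backbone remnants or incidental matches rather than functional parts.

The associated publication concerns a small molecule-activated O-GlcNAcase for spatiotemporal removal of O-GlcNAc in live cells. The plasmid is therefore presumably used to express this OGA variant in cultured mammalian cells, with detection through the myc epitope.
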