Features (pLannotate 1.2.2; 20 found; start..end, strand, type, name):
    111..163     -  misc_feature   bom (fragment): basis of mobility region from pBR322
    318..697     +  enhancer       CMV enhancer: human cytomegalovirus immediate early enhancer
    698..901     +  promoter       CMV promoter: human cytomegalovirus (CMV) immediate early promoter
    897..930     +  LTR            5' LTR (truncated) (fragment): truncated 5' long terminal repeat (LTR) from HIV-1
    946..964     +  promoter       T7 promoter: promoter for bacteriophage T7 RNA polymerase
   1041..2774    +  CDS            OGA (fragment): OGA_HUMAN - Also known as HEXC, KIAA0679, MEA5, MGEA5. Experimental evidence at protein level: Swiss-Prot protein existence level 1. [Isoform 3]: Cleaves GlcNAc but not GalNAc from O- glycosylated proteins. Can use p-nitrophenyl-beta-GlcNAc as substrate but not p-nitrophenyl-beta-GalNAc or p-nitrophenyl-alpha-GlcNAc (in vitro), but has about six times lower specific activity than isoform 1. From Homo sapiens (Human).
   2816..3040    +  polyA_signal   bGH poly(A) signal: bovine growth hormone polyadenylation signal
   3044..3065    +  promoter       SV40 promoter (fragment): SV40 enhancer and early promoter
   3086..3514    +  rep_origin     f1 ori (sequence partly withheld): f1 bacteriophage origin of replication; arrow indicates direction of (+) strand synthesis
   3528..3857    +  promoter       SV40 promoter: SV40 enhancer and early promoter
   3924..4715    +  CDS            neo: KKA2_KLEPN - Also known as kan, nptII. Experimental evidence at protein level: Swiss-Prot protein existence level 1. Resistance to kanamycin, neomycin, paromomycin, ribostamycin, butirosin and gentamicin B. From Klebsiella pneumoniae.
   4739..4897    +  CDS            ble (fragment): BLE_KLEPN - Experimental evidence at protein level: Swiss-Prot protein existence level 1. Binding protein with a strong affinity to the bleomycin family of antibiotics. Binds to CL990; an antimitotic-antibiotic compound. From Klebsiella pneumoniae.
   4892..5013    +  polyA_signal   SV40 poly(A) signal: SV40 polyadenylation signal
   5086..5102    -  protein_bind   lac operator: The lac repressor binds to the lac operator to inhibit transcription in E. coli. This inhibition can be relieved by adding lactose or isopropyl-β-D-thiogalactopyranoside (IPTG). lac repressor encoded by lacI
   5110..5140    -  promoter       lac promoter: promoter for the E. coli lac operon
   5155..5176    -  protein_bind   CAP binding site: CAP binding activates transcription in the presence of cAMP. E. coli catabolite activator protein
   5189..5281    -  CDS            lacI (fragment): lac repressor; lacI; The lac repressor binds to the lac operator to inhibit transcription in E. coli. This inhibition can be relieved by adding lactose or isopropyl-β-D-thiogalactopyranoside (IPTG).
   5464..6052    -  rep_origin     ori: high-copy-number ColE1/pMB1/pBR322/pUC origin of replication
   6223..7083    -  CDS            AmpR: β-lactamase; bla; confers resistance to ampicillin, carbenicillin, and related antibiotics
   7084..52      -  promoter       AmpR promoter (across the origin): bla
>Addgene plasmid #193995 | pcDNA3.1(+)-myc-OGA(GS-544) | addgene full sequence | sequence record 379374 | Addgene NGS Result
GCGGATACATATTTGAATGTATTTAGAAAAATAAACAAATAGGGGTTCCGCGCACATTTCCCCGAAAAGT
GCCACCTGACGTCGACGGATCGGGAGATCTCCCGATCCCCTATGGTGCACTCTCAGTACAATCTGCTCTG
ATGCCGCATAGTTAAGCCAGTATCTGCTCCCTGCTTGTGTGTTGGAGGTCGCTGAGTAGTGCGCGAGCAA
AATTTAAGCTACAACAAGGCAAGGCTTGACCGACAATTGCATGAAGAATCTGCTTAGGGTTAGGCGTTTT
GCGCTGCTTCGCGATGTACGGGCCAGATATACGCGTTGACATTGATTATTGACTAGTTATTAATAGTAAT
CAATTACGGGGTCATTAGTTCATAGCCCATATATGGAGTTCCGCGTTACATAACTTACGGTAAATGGCCC
GCCTGGCTGACCGCCCAACGACCCCCGCCCATTGACGTCAATAATGACGTATGTTCCCATAGTAACGCCA
ATAGGGACTTTCCATTGACGTCAATGGGTGGAGTATTTACGGTAAACTGCCCACTTGGCAGTACATCAAG
TGTATCATATGCCAAGTACGCCCCCTATTGACGTCAATGACGGTAAATGGCCCGCCTGGCATTATGCCCA
GTACATGACCTTATGGGACTTTCCTACTTGGCAGTACATCTACGTATTAGTCATCGCTATTACCATGGTG
ATGCGGTTTTGGCAGTACATCAATGGGCGTGGATAGCGGTTTGACTCACGGGGATTTCCAAGTCTCCACC
CCATTGACGTCAATGGGAGTTTGTTTTGGCACCAAAATCAACGGGACTTTCCAAAATGTCGTAACAACTC
CGCCCCATTGACGCAAATGGGCGGTAGGCGTGTACGGTGGGAGGTCTATATAAGCAGAGCTCTCTGGCTA
ACTAGAGAACCCACTGCTTACTGGCTTATCGAAATTAATACGACTCACTATAGGGAGACCCAAGCTGGCG
AGCGTTTAAGCTTGAGCAATGGAGCAGAAGCTGATCAGCGAGGAGGATCTGGCGATCGCAATGGTGCAGA
AGGAGAGTCAAGCGACGTTGGAGGAGCGGGAGAGCGAGCTCAGCTCCAACCCTGCCGCCTCTGCGGGGGC
ATCGCTGGAGCCGCCGGCAGCTCCGGCACCCGGAGAAGACAACCCCGCCGGGGCTGGGGGAGCGGCGGTG
GCCGGGGCCGCAGGAGGGGCTCGGCGGTTCCTCTGCGGTGTGGTGGAAGGATTTTATGGAAGACCTTGGG
TTATGGAACAGAGAAAAGAACTCTTTAGAAGGCTCCAGAAATGGGAATTAAATACATACTTGTATGCCCC
AAAAGATGACTACAAACATAGGATGTTTTGGCGAGAGATGTATTCAGTGGAGGAAGCTGAGCAACTTATG
ACTCTCATCTCTGCTGCACGAGAATATGAGATAGAGTTCATCTATGCGATCTCACCTGGATTGGATATCA
CTTTTTCTAACCCCAAGGAAGTATCCACATTGAAACGTAAATTGGACCAGGTTTCTCAGTTTGGGTGCAG
ATCATTTGCTTTGCTTTTTGATGATATAGACCATAATATGTGTGCAGCAGACAAAGAGGTATTCAGTTCT
TTTGCTCATGCCCAAGTCTCCATCACAAATGAAATCTATCAGTACCTAGGAGAGCCAGAAACTTTCCTCT
TCTGTCCCACAGAATACTGTGGCACTTTCTGTTATCCAAATGTGTCTCAGTCTCCATATTTAAGGACTGT
GGGTGAAAAGCTTCTACCTGGAATTGAAGTGCTTTGGACAGGTCCCAAAGTTGTTTCTAAAGAAATTCCA
GTAGAGTCCATCGAAGAGGTTTCTAAGATTATTAAGAGAGCTCCAGTAATCTGGGATAACATTCATGCTA
ATGATTATGATCAGAAGAGACTGTTTCTGGGCCCGTACAAAGGAAGATCCACAGAACTCATCCCACGGTT
AAAAGGAGTCCTCACTAATCCAAATTGTGAATTTGAAGCCAACTACGTTGCTATCCACACCCTTGCCACC
TGGTACAAATCAAACATGAATGGAGTGAGAAAAGATGTAGTGATGACTGACAGTGAAGATAGTACTGTGT
CCATCCAGATAAAATTAGAAAATGAAGGCAGTGATGAAGATATTGAAACTGATGTACTCTATAGTCCACA
GATGGCTCTAAAGCTAGCATTAACAGAATGGTTGCAAGAGTTTGGTGTGCCTCATCAATACAGCAGTAGG
GGAAGCGGCTCCGGAAGTGGATCTGGAAGTGGATCCGGAAGCGGAGAAAAGCCTTTGTACACTGCGGAAC
CAGTGACCCTGGAGGATTTGCAGTTACTTGCTGATCTATTCTACCTTCCTTACGAGCATGGACCCAAAGG
AGCACAGATGTTACGGGAATTTCAATGGCTTCGAGCAAATAGTAGTGTTGTCAGTGTCAATTGCAAAGGA
AAAGACTCTGAAAAAATTGAAGAATGGCGGTCACGAGCAGCCAAGTTTGAAGAGATGTGTGGACTAGTGA
TGGGAATGTTCACTCGGCTCTCCAATTGTGCCAACAGGACAATTCTTTATGACATGTACTCCTATGTTTG
GGATATCAAGAGTATAATGTCTATGGTGAAGTCTTTTGTACAGTGGTTAGGGTGTCGTAGTCATTCTTCA
GCACAATTCTTAATTGGAGACCAAGAACCCTGGGCCTTTAGAGGTGGTCTAGCAGGAGAGTTCCAGCGTT
TGCTGCCAATTGATGGGGCAAATGATCTCTTTTTTCAGCCACCTTAAGTCTAGAGGGCCCGTTTAAACCC
GCTGATCAGCCTCGACTGTGCCTTCTAGTTGCCAGCCATCTGTTGTTTGCCCCTCCCCCGTGCCTTCCTT
GACCCTGGAAGGTGCCACTCCCACTGTCCTTTCCTAATAAAATGAGGAAATTGCATCGCATTGTCTGAGT
AGGTGTCATTCTATTCTGGGGGGTGGGGTGGGGCAGGACAGCAAGGGGGAGGATTGGGAAGACAATAGCA
GGCATGCTGGGGATGCGGTGGGCTCTATGGCTTCTGAGGCGGAAAGAACCAGCTGGGGCTCTAGGGGGTA
TCCCC
[124 nt withheld, positions 3086-3209]
C
[91 nt withheld, positions 3211-3301]
A
[49 nt withheld, positions 3303-3351]
CCTTTGACGTTGGAGTCCACGTTCTTT
[37 nt withheld, positions 3379-3415]
ACCCTATCTCGGTCTATTCTTTTGATTTATAAGGGATTTTGCCGATTTCGGCCTATTGGTTAAAAAATGA
GCTGATTTAACAAAAATTTAACGCGAATTAATTCTGTGGAATGTGTGTCAGTTAGGGTGTGGAAAGTCCC
CAGGCTCCCCAGCAGGCAGAAGTATGCAAAGCATGCATCTCAATTAGTCAGCAACCAGGTGTGGAAAGTC
CCCAGGCTCCCCAGCAGGCAGAAGTATGCAAAGCATGCATCTCAATTAGTCAGCAACCATAGTCCCGCCC
CTAACTCCGCCCATCCCGCCCCTAACTCCGCCCAGTTCCGCCCATTCTCCGCCCCATGGCTGACTAATTT
TTTTTATTTATGCAGAGGCCGAGGCCGCCTCTGCCTCTGAGCTATTCCAGAAGTAGTGAGGAGGCTTTTT
TGGAGGCCTAGGCTTTTGCAAAAAGCTCCCGGGAGCTTGTATATCCATTTTCGGATCTGATCAAGAGACA
GGATGAGGATCGTTTCGCATGATTGAACAAGATGGATTGCACGCAGGTTCTCCGGCCGCTTGGGTGGAGA
GGCTATTCGGCTATGACTGGGCACAACAGACAATCGGCTGCTCTGATGCCGCCGTGTTCCGGCTGTCAGC
GCAGGGGCGCCCGGTTCTTTTTGTCAAGACCGACCTGTCCGGTGCCCTGAATGAACTGCAGGACGAGGCA
GCGCGGCTATCGTGGCTGGCCACGACGGGCGTTCCTTGCGCAGCTGTGCTCGACGTTGTCACTGAAGCGG
GAAGGGACTGGCTGCTATTGGGCGAAGTGCCGGGGCAGGATCTCCTGTCATCTCACCTTGCTCCTGCCGA
GAAAGTATCCATCATGGCTGATGCAATGCGGCGGCTGCATACGCTTGATCCGGCTACCTGCCCATTCGAC
CACCAAGCGAAACATCGCATCGAGCGAGCACGTACTCGGATGGAAGCCGGTCTTGTCGATCAGGATGATC
TGGACGAAGAGCATCAGGGGCTCGCGCCAGCCGAACTGTTCGCCAGGCTCAAGGCGCGCATGCCCGACGG
CGAGGATCTCGTCGTGACCCATGGCGATGCCTGCTTGCCGAATATCATGGTGGAAAATGGCCGCTTTTCT
GGATTCATCGACTGTGGCCGGCTGGGTGTGGCGGACCGCTATCAGGACATAGCGTTGGCTACCCGTGATA
TTGCTGAAGAGCTTGGCGGCGAATGGGCTGACCGCTTCCTCGTGCTTTACGGTATCGCCGCTCCCGATTC
GCAGCGCATCGCCTTCTATCGCCTTCTTGACGAGTTCTTCTGAGCGGGACTCTGGGGTTCGAAATGACCG
ACCAAGCGACGCCCAACCTGCCATCACGAGATTTCGATTCCACCGCCGCCTTCTATGAAAGGTTGGGCTT
CGGAATCGTTTTCCGGGACGCCGGCTGGATGATCCTCCAGCGCGGGGATCTCATGCTGGAGTTCTTCGCC
CACCCCAACTTGTTTATTGCAGCTTATAATGGTTACAAATAAAGCAATAGCATCACAAATTTCACAAATA
AAGCATTTTTTTCACTGCATTCTAGTTGTGGTTTGTCCAAACTCATCAATGTATCTTATCATGTCTGTAT
ACCGTCGACCTCTAGCTAGAGCTTGGCGTAATCATGGTCATAGCTGTTTCCTGTGTGAAATTGTTATCCG
CTCACAATTCCACACAACATACGAGCCGGAAGCATAAAGTGTAAAGCCTGGGGTGCCTAATGAGTGAGCT
AACTCACATTAATTGCGTTGCGCTCACTGCCCGCTTTCCAGTCGGGAAACCTGTCGTGCCAGCTGCATTA
ATGAATCGGCCAACGCGCGGGGAGAGGCGGTTTGCGTATTGGGCGCTCTTCCGCTTCCTCGCTCACTGAC
TCGCTGCGCTCGGTCGTTCGGCTGCGGCGAGCGGTATCAGCTCACTCAAAGGCGGTAATACGGTTATCCA
CAGAATCAGGGGATAACGCAGGAAAGAACATGTGAGCAAAAGGCCAGCAAAAGGCCAGGAACCGTAAAAA
GGCCGCGTTGCTGGCGTTTTTCCATAGGCTCCGCCCCCCTGACGAGCATCACAAAAATCGACGCTCAAGT
CAGAGGTGGCGAAACCCGACAGGACTATAAAGATACCAGGCGTTTCCCCCTGGAAGCTCCCTCGTGCGCT
CTCCTGTTCCGACCCTGCCGCTTACCGGATACCTGTCCGCCTTTCTCCCTTCGGGAAGCGTGGCGCTTTC
TCATAGCTCACGCTGTAGGTATCTCAGTTCGGTGTAGGTCGTTCGCTCCAAGCTGGGCTGTGTGCACGAA
CCCCCCGTTCAGCCCGACCGCTGCGCCTTATCCGGTAACTATCGTCTTGAGTCCAACCCGGTAAGACACG
ACTTATCGCCACTGGCAGCAGCCACTGGTAACAGGATTAGCAGAGCGAGGTATGTAGGCGGTGCTACAGA
GTTCTTGAAGTGGTGGCCTAACTACGGCTACACTAGAAGAACAGTATTTGGTATCTGCGCTCTGCTGAAG
CCAGTTACCTTCGGAAAAAGAGTTGGTAGCTCTTGATCCGGCAAACAAACCACCGCTGGTAGCGGTGGTT
TTTTTGTTTGCAAGCAGCAGATTACGCGCAGAAAAAAAGGATCTCAAGAAGATCCTTTGATCTTTTCTAC
GGGGTCTGACGCTCAGTGGAACGAAAACTCACGTTAAGGGATTTTGGTCATGAGATTATCAAAAAGGATC
TTCACCTAGATCCTTTTAAATTAAAAATGAAGTTTTAAATCAATCTAAAGTATATATGAGTAAACTTGGT
CTGACAGTTACCAATGCTTAATCAGTGAGGCACCTATCTCAGCGATCTGTCTATTTCGTTCATCCATAGT
TGCCTGACTCCCCGTCGTGTAGATAACTACGATACGGGAGGGCTTACCATCTGGCCCCAGTGCTGCAATG
ATACCGCGAGACCCACGCTCACCGGCTCCAGATTTATCAGCAATAAACCAGCCAGCCGGAAGGGCCGAGC
GCAGAAGTGGTCCTGCAACTTTATCCGCCTCCATCCAGTCTATTAATTGTTGCCGGGAAGCTAGAGTAAG
TAGTTCGCCAGTTAATAGTTTGCGCAACGTTGTTGCCATTGCTACAGGCATCGTGGTGTCACGCTCGTCG
TTTGGTATGGCTTCATTCAGCTCCGGTTCCCAACGATCAAGGCGAGTTACATGATCCCCCATGTTGTGCA
AAAAAGCGGTTAGCTCCTTCGGTCCTCCGATCGTTGTCAGAAGTAAGTTGGCCGCAGTGTTATCACTCAT
GGTTATGGCAGCACTGCATAATTCTCTTACTGTCATGCCATCCGTAAGATGCTTTTCTGTGACTGGTGAG
TACTCAACCAAGTCATTCTGAGAATAGTGTATGCGGCGACCGAGTTGCTCTTGCCCGGCGTCAATACGGG
ATAATACCGCGCCACATAGCAGAACTTTAAAAGTGCTCATCATTGGAAAACGTTCTTCGGGGCGAAAACT
CTCAAGGATCTTACCGCTGTTGAGATCCAGTTCGATGTAACCCACTCGTGCACCCAACTGATCTTCAGCA
TCTTTTACTTTCACCAGCGTTTCTGGGTGAGCAAAAACAGGAAGGCAAAATGCCGCAAAAAAGGGAATAA
GGGCGACACGGAAATGTTGAATACTCATACTCTTCCTTTTTCAATATTATTGAAGCATTTATCAGGGTTA
TTGTCTCATGA
